>Addgene plasmid #171250 | Flag-M4-AR-W741C-S81A-P82A | addgene full sequence | sequence record 335922 | Addgene NGS Result
CCATTCGCCATTCAGGCTGCGCAACTGTTGGGAAGGGCGATCGGTGCGGGCCTCTTCGCTATTACGCCAG
CTGGCGAAAGGGGGATGTGCTGCAAGGCGATTAAGTTGGGTAACGCCAGGGTTTTCCCAGTCACGACGTT
GTAAAACGACGGCCAGTGCCAAGCTGATCTATACATTGAATCAATATTGGCAATTAGCCATATTAGTCAT
TGGTTATATAGCATAAATCAATATTGGCTATTGGCCATTGCATACGTTGTATCTATATCATAATATGTAC
ATTTATATTGGCTCATGTCCAATATGACCGCCATGTTGACATTGATTATTGACTAGTTATTAATAGTAAT
CAATTACGGGGTCATTAGTTCATAGCCCATATATGGAGTTCCGCGTTACATAACTTACGGTAAATGGCCC
GCCTGGCTGACCGCCCAACGACCCCCGCCCATTGACGTCAATAATGACGTATGTTCCCATAGTAACGCCA
ATAGGGACTTTCCATTGACGTCAATGGGTGGAGTATTTACGGTAAACTGCCCACTTGGCAGTACATCAAG
TGTATCATATGCCAAGTCCGCCCCCTATTGACGTCAATGACGGTAAATGGCCCGCCTGGCATTATGCCCA
GTACATGACCTTACGGGACTTTCCTACTTGGCAGTACATCTACGTATTAGTCATCGCTATTACCATGGTG
ATGCGGTTTTGGCAGTACACCAATGGGCGTGGATAGCGGTTTGACTCACGGGGATTTCCAAGTCTCCACC
CCATTGACGTCAATGGGAGTTTGTTTTGGCACCAAAATCAACGGGACTTTCCAAAATGTCGTAATAACCC
CGCCCCGTTGACGCAAATGGGCGGTAGGCGTGTACGGTGGGAGGTCTATATAAGCAGAGCTCGTTTAGTG
AACCGTCAGAATTAACCATGGACTACAAAGACCATGACGGTGATTATAAAGATCATGACATCGATTACAA
GGATGACGATGACAAGCTTCCGCGGGGATCCATGGAAGTGCAGTTAGGGCTGGGAAGGGTCTACCCTCGG
CCGCCGTCCAAGACCTACCGAGGAGCTTTCCAGAATCTGTTCCAGAGCGTGCGCGAAGTGATCCAGAACC
CGGGCCCCAGGCACCCAGAGGCCGCGAGCGCAGCACCTCCCGGCGCCAGTTTGCTGCTGCTGCAGCAGCA
GCAGCAGCAGCAGCAGCAGCAGCAGCAGCAGCAGCAGCAGCAGCAGCAGCAGCAGCAAGAGACTGCCGCC
AGGCAGCAGCAGCAGCAGCAGGGTGAGGATGGTTCTCCCCAAGCCCATCGTAGAGGCCCCACAGGCTACC
TGGTCCTGGATGAGGAACAGCAACCTTCACAGCCGCAGTCGGCCCTGGAGTGCCACCCCGAGAGAGGTTG
CGTCCCAGAGCCTGGAGCCGCCGTGGCCGCCAGCAAGGGGCTGCCGCAGCAGCTGCCAGCACCTCCGGAC
GAGGATGACTCAGCTGCCCCATCCACGTTGTCCCTGCTGGGCCCCACTTTCCCCGGCTTAAGCAGCTGCT
CCGCTGACCTTAAAGACATCCTGAGCGAGGCCAGCACCATGCAACTCCTTCAGCAACAGCAGCAGGAAGC
AGTATCCGAAGGCAGCAGCAGCGGGAGAGCGAGGGAGGCCTCGGGGGCTCCCACTTCCTCCAAGGACAAT
TACTTAGGGGGCACTTCGACCATTTCTGACAACGCCAAGGAGTTGTGTAAGGCAGTGTCGGTGTCCATGG
GCCTGGGTGTGGAGGCGTTGGAGCATCTGAGTCCAGGGGAACAGCTTCGGGGGGATTGCATGTACGCCCC
ACTTTTGGGAGTTCCACCCGCTGTGCGTCCCACTCCTTGTGCCCCATTGGCCGAATGCAAAGGTTCTCTG
CTAGACGACAGCGCAGGCAAGAGCACTGAAGATACTGCTGAGTATTCCCCTTTCAAGGGAGGTTACACCA
AAGGGCTAGAAGGCGAGAGCCTAGGCTGCTCTGGCAGCGCTGCAGCAGGGAGCTCCGGGACACTTGAACT
GCCGTCTACCCTGTCTCTCTACAAGTCCGGAGCACTGGACGAGGCAGCTGCGTACCAGAGTCGCGACTAC
TACAACTTTCCACTGGCTCTGGCCGGACCGCCGCCCCCTCCGCCGCCTCCCCATCCCCACGCTCGCATCA
AGCTGGAGAACCCGCTGGACTACGGCAGCGCCTGGGCGGCTGCGGCGGCGCAGTGCCGCTATGGGGACCT
GGCGAGCCTGCATGGCGCGGGTGCAGCGGGACCCGGTTCTGGGTCACCCTCAGCCGCCGCTTCCTCATCC
TGGCACACTCTCTTCACAGCCGAAGAAGGCCAGTTGTATGGACCGTGTGGTGGTGGTGGGGGTGGTGGCG
GCGGCGGCGGCGGCGGCGGCGGCGGCGGCGGCGGCGGCGGCGGCGGCGAGGCGGGAGCTGTAGCCCCCTA
CGGCTACACTCGGCCCCCTCAGGGGCTGGCGGGCCAGGAAAGCGACTTCACCGCACCTGATGTGTGGTAC
CCTGGCGGCATGGTGAGCAGAGTGCCCTATCCCAGTCCCACTTGTGTCAAAAGCGAAATGGGCCCCTGGA
TGGATAGCTACTCCGGACCTTACGGGGACATGCGTTTGGAGACTGCCAGGGACCATGTTTTGCCCATTGA
CTATTACTTTCCACCCCAGAAGACCTGCCTGATCTGTGGAGATGAAGCTTCTGGGTGTCACTATGGAGCT
CTCACATGTGGAAGCTGCAAGGTCTTCTTCAAAAGAGCCGCTGAAGGGAAACAGAAGTACCTGTGCGCCA
GCAGAAATGATTGCACTATTGATAAATTCCGAAGGAAAAATTGTCCATCTTGTCGTCTTCGGAAATGTTA
TGAAGCAGGGATGACTCTGGGAGCCCGGAAGCTGAAGAAACTTGGTAATCTGAAACTACAGGAGGAAGGA
GAGGCTTCCAGCACCACCAGCCCCACTGAGGAGACAACCCAGAAGCTGACAGTGTCACACATTGAAGGCT
ATGAATGTCAGCCCATCTTTCTGAATGTCCTGGAAGCCATTGAGCCAGGTGTAGTGTGTGCTGGACACGA
CAACAACCAGCCCGACTCCTTTGCAGCCTTGCTCTCTAGCCTCAATGAACTGGGAGAGAGACAGCTTGTA
CACGTGGTCAAGTGGGCCAAGGCCTTGCCTGGCTTCCGCAACTTACACGTGGACGACCAGATGGCTGTCA
TTCAGTACTCCTGTATGGGGCTCATGGTGTTTGCCATGGGCTGGCGATCCTTCACCAATGTCAACTCCAG
GATGCTCTACTTCGCCCCTGATCTGGTTTTCAATGAGTACCGCATGCACAAGTCCCGGATGTACAGCCAG
TGTGTCCGAATGAGGCACCTCTCTCAAGAGTTTGGATGGCTCCAAATCACCCCCCAGGAATTCCTGTGCA
TGAAAGCACTGCTACTCTTCAGCATTATTCCAGTGGATGGGCTGAAAAATCAAAAATTCTTTGATGAACT
TCGAATGAACTACATCAAGGAACTCGATCGTATCATTGCATGCAAAAGAAAAAATCCCACATCCTGCTCA
AGACGCTTCTACCAGCTCACCAAGCTCCTGGACTCCGTGCAGCCTATTGCGAGAGAGCTGCATCAGTTCA
CTTTTGACCTGCTAATCAAGTCACACATGGTGAGCGTGGACTTTCCGGAAATGATGGCAGAGATCATCTC
TGTGCAAGTGCCCAAGATCCTTTCTGGGAAAGTCAAGCCCATCTATTTCCACACCCAGTGAAGCATTGGA
AACCCTATTTCCCCACCCCAGCTCATGCCCCCTTTCAGATGTCTTCTGCCTGTTATAACTCTGCACTACT
CCTCTGCAGTGCCTTGGGGAATTTCCTCTATTGATGTACAGTCTGTCATGAACATGTTCCTCAATTCTAT
TTGCTGGGCTTTTTTTTTCTCTTTCTCTCCTTTCTTTTTCTTCTTCCCTCCCTATCTAACCCTCCCATGG
CACCTTCAGACTTTGCTTCCCATTGTGGCTCCTATCTGTGTTTTGAATGGTGTTGTATGCCTTTATCCAG
CACAGTGGCGGCCGCGATTCCGGGTGGCATCCCTGTGACCCCTCCCCAGTGCCTCTCCTGGCCCTGGAAG
TTGCCACTCCAGTGCCCACCAGCCTTGTCCTAATAAAATTAAGTTGCATCATTTTGTCTGACTAGGTGTC
CTTCTATAATATTATGGGGTGGAGGGGGGTGGTATGGAGCAAGGGGCAAGTTGGGAAGACAACCTGTAGG
GCCTGCGGGGTCTATTGGGAACCAAGCTGGAGTGCAGTGGCACAATCTTGGCTCACTGCAATCTCCGCCT
CCTGGGTTCAAGCGATTCTCCTGCCTCAGCCTCCCGAGTTGTTGGGATTCCAGGCATGCATGACCAGGCT
CAGCTAATTTTTGTTTTTTTGGTAGAGACGGGGTTTCACCATATTGGCCAGGCTGGTCTCCAACTCCTAA
TCTCAGGTGATCTACCCACCTTGGCCTCCCAAATTGCTGGGATTACAGGCGTGAACCACTGCTCCCTTCC
CTGTCCTTCTGATTTTAAAATAACTATACCAGCAGGAGGACGTCCAGACACAGCATAGGCTACCTGGCCA
TGCCCAACCGGTGGGACATTTGAGTTGCTTGCTTGGCACTGTCCTCTCATGCGTTGGGTCCACTCAGTAG
ATGCCTGTTGAATTGGGTACGCGGCCAGCTTGGCTGTGGAATGTGTGTCAGTTAGGGTGTGGAAAGTCCC
CAGGCTCCCCAGCAGGCAGAAGTATGCAAAGCATGCATCTCAATTAGTCAGCAACCAGGTGTGGAAAGTC
CCCAGGCTCCCCAGCAGGCAGAAGTATGCAAAGCATGCATCTCAATTAGTCAGCAACCATAGTCCCGCCC
CTAACTCCGCCCATCCCGCCCCTAACTCCGCCCAGTTCCGCCCATTCTCCGCCCCATGGCTGACTAATTT
TTTTTATTTATGCAGAGGCCGAGGCCGCCTCGGCCTCTGAGCTATTCCAGAAGTAGTGAGGAGGCTTTTT
TGGAGGAATTGATCAGCTTGGGATCTGATCAAGAGACAGGATGAGGATCGTTTCGCATGATTGAACAAGA
TGGATTGCACGCAGGTTCTCCGGCCGCTTGGGTGGAGAGGCTATTCGGCTATGACTGGGCACAACAGACA
ATCGGCTGCTCTGATGCCGCCGTGTTCCGGCTGTCAGCGCAGGGGCGCCCGGTTCTTTTTGTCAAGACCG
ACCTGTCCGGTGCCCTGAATGAACTGCAGGACGAGGCAGCGCGGCTATCGTGGCTGGCCACGACGGGCGT
TCCTTGCGCAGCTGTGCTCGACGTTGTCACTGAAGCGGGAAGGGACTGGCTGCTATTGGGCGAAGTGCCG
GGGCAGGATCTCCTGTCATCTCACCTTGCTCCTGCCGAGAAAGTATCCATCATGGCTGATGCAATGCGGC
GGCTGCATACGCTTGATCCGGCTACCTGCCCATTCGACCACCAAGCGAAACATCGCATCGAGCGAGCACG
TACTCGGATGGAAGCCGGTCTTGTCGATCAGGATGATCTGGACGAAGAGCATCAGGGGCTCGCGCCAGCC
GAACTGTTCGCCAGGCTCAAGGCGCGCATGCCCGACGGCGAGGATCTCGTCGTGACCCATGGCGATGCCT
GCTTGCCGAATATCATGGTGGAAAATGGCCGCTTTTCTGGATTCATCGACTGTGGCCGGCTGGGTGTGGC
GGACCGCTATCAGGACATAGCGTTGGCTACCCGTGATATTGCTGAAGAGCTTGGCGGCGAATGGGCTGAC
CGCTTCCTCGTGCTTTACGGTATCGCCGCTCCCGATTCGCAGCGCATCGCCTTCTATCGCCTTCTTGACG
AGTTCTTCTGAGCGGGACTCTGGGGTTCGAAATGACCGACCAAGCGACGCCCAACCTGCCATCACGAGAT
TTCGATTCCACCGCCGCCTTCTATGAAAGGTTGGGCTTCGGAATCGTTTTCCGGGACGCCGGCTGGATGA
TCCTCCAGCGCGGGGATCTCATGCTGGAGTTCTTCGCCCACCTCGGGCTCGATCCCCTCGCGAGTTGGTT
CAGCTGCTGCCTGAGGCTGGACGACCTCGCGGAGTTCTACCGGCAGTGCAAATCCGTCGGCATCCAGGAA
ACCAGCAGCGGCTATCCGCGCATCCATGCCCCCGAACTGCAGGAGTGGGGAGGCACGATGGCCGCTTTGG
TCGACCCGGACGGGACGCTCCTGCGCCTGATACAGAACGAATTGCTTGCAGGCATCTCATGAGTGTGTCT
TCCCGTTTTCCGCCTGAGGTCACTGCGTGGATGGAGCGCTGGCGCCTGCTGCGCGACGGCGAGCTGCTCA
CCACCCACTCGCCAAGCTGGAACCGTAAAAAGGCCGCGTTGCTGGCGTTTTTCCATAGGCTCCGCCGATC
ATAATCAGCCATACCACATTTGTAGAGGTTTTACTTGCTTTAAAAAACCTCCCACACCTCCCCCTGAACC
TGAAACATAAAATGAATGCAATTGTTGTTGTTAACTTGTTTATTGCAGCTTATAATGGTTACAAATAAAG
CAATAGCATCACAAATTTCACAAATAAAGCATTTTTTTCACTGCATTCTAGTTGTGGTTTGTCCAAACTC
ATCAATGTATCTTATCATGTCTGGATCAATTCCCTATAGTGAGTCGTATTAAATTCGTAATCATGTCATA
GCTGTTTCCTGTGTGAAATTGTTATCCGCTCACAATTCCACACAACATACGAGCCGGAAGCATAAAGTGT
AAAGCCTGGGGTGCCTAATGAGTGAGCTAACTCACATTAATTGCGTTGCGCTCACTGCCCGCTTTCCAGT
CGGGAAACCTGTCGTGCCAGCTGCATTAATGAATCGGCCAACGCGCGGGGAGAGGCGGTTTGCGTATTGG
GCGCTCTTCCGCTTCCTCGCTCACTGACTCGCTGCGCTCGGTCGTTCGGCTGCGGCGAGCGGTATCAGCT
CACTCAAAGGCGGTAATACGGTTATCCACAGAATCAGGGGATAACGCAGGAAAGAACATGTGAGCAAAAG
GCCAGCAAAAGGCCAGGAACCGTAAAAAGGCCGCGTTGCTGGCGTTTTTCCATAGGCTCCGCCCCCCTGA
CGAGCATCACAAAAATCGACGCTCAAGTCAGAGGTGGCGAAACCCGACAGGACTATAAAGATACCAGGCG
TTTCCCCCTGGAAGCTCCCTCGTGCGCTCTCCTGTTCCGACCCTGCCGCTTACCGGATACCTGTCCGCCT
TTCTCCCTTCGGGAAGCGTGGCGCTTTCTCATAGCTCACGCTGTAGGTATCTCAGTTCGGTGTAGGTCGT
TCGCTCCAAGCTGGGCTGTGTGCACGAACCCCCCGTTCAGCCCGACCGCTGCGCCTTATCCGGTAACTAT
CGTCTTGAGTCCAACCCGGTAAGACACGACTTATCGCCACTGGCAGCAGCCACTGGTAACAGGATTAGCA
GAGCGAGGTATGTAGGCGGTGCTACAGAGTTCTTGAAGTGGTGGCCTAACTACGGCTACACTAGAAGAAC
AGTATTTGGTATCTGCGCTCTGCTGAAGCCAGTTACCTTCGGAAAAAGAGTTGGTAGCTCTTGATCCGGC
AAACAAACCACCGCTGGTAGCGGTGGTTTTTTTGTTTGCAAGCAGCAGATTACGCGCAGAAAAAAAGGAT
CTCAAGAAGATCCTTTGATCTTTTCTACGGGGTCTGACGCTCAGTGGAACGAAAACTCACGTTAAGGGAT
TTTGGTCATGAGATTATCAAAAAGGATCTTCACCTAGATCCTTTTAAATTAAAAATGAAGTTTTAAATCA
ATCTAAAGTATATATGAGTAAACTTGGTCTGACAGTTACCAATGCTTAATCAGTGAGGCACCTATCTCAG
CGATCTGTCTATTTCGTTCATCCATAGTTGCCTGACTCCCCGTCGTGTAGATAACTACGATACGGGAGGG
CTTACCATCTGGCCCCAGTGCTGCAATGATACCGCGAGACCCACGCTCACCGGCTCCAGATTTATCAGCA
ATAAACCAGCCAGCCGGAAGGGCCGAGCGCAGAAGTGGTCCTGCAACTTTATCCGCCTCCATCCAGTCTA
TTAATTGTTGCCGGGAAGCTAGAGTAAGTAGTTCGCCAGTTAATAGTTTGCGCAACGTTGTTGCCATTGC
TACAGGCATCGTGGTGTCACGCTCGTCGTTTGGTATGGCTTCATTCAGCTCCGGTTCCCAACGATCAAGG
CGAGTTACATGATCCCCCATGTTGTGCAAAAAAGCGGTTAGCTCCTTCGGTCCTCCGATCGTTGTCAGAA
GTAAGTTGGCCGCAGTGTTATCACTCATGGTTATGGCAGCACTGCATAATTCTCTTACTGTCATGCCATC
CGTAAGATGCTTTTCTGTGACTGGTGAGTACTCAACCAAGTCATTCTGAGAATAGTGTATGCGGCGACCG
AGTTGCTCTTGCCCGGCGTCAATACGGGATAATACCGCGCCACATAGCAGAACTTTAAAAGTGCTCATCA
TTGGAAAACGTTCTTCGGGGCGAAAACTCTCAAGGATCTTACCGCTGTTGAGATCCAGTTCGATGTAACC
CACTCGTGCACCCAACTGATCTTCAGCATCTTTTACTTTCACCAGCGTTTCTGGGTGAGCAAAAACAGGA
AGGCAAAATGCCGCAAAAAAGGGAATAAGGGCGACACGGAAATGTTGAATACTCATACTCTTCCTTTTTC
AATATTATTGAAGCATTTATCAGGGTTATTGTCTCATGAGCGGATACATATTTGAATGTATTTAGAAAAA
TAAACAAATAGGGGTTCCGCGCACATTTCCCCGAAAAGTGCCACCTG
[124 nt withheld, positions 8868-8991]
C
[91 nt withheld, positions 8993-9083]
A
[49 nt withheld, positions 9085-9133]
CCTTTGACGTTGGAGTCCACGTTCTTT
[37 nt withheld, positions 9161-9197]
ACCCTATCTCGGTCTATTCTTTTGATTTATAAGGGATTTTGCCGATTTCGGCCTATTGGTTAAAAAATGA
GCTGATTTAACAAAAATTTAACGCGAATTTTAACAAAATATTAACGCTTACAATTT
Features (pLannotate 1.2.2; 22 found; start..end, strand, type, name):
      4..158     -  CDS            lacZα (fragment): LacZα fragment of β-galactosidase; lacZ fragment
    318..697     +  enhancer       CMV enhancer: human cytomegalovirus immediate early enhancer
    699..898     +  promoter       CMV promoter: human cytomegalovirus (CMV) immediate early promoter
    931..996     +  CDS            3xFLAG: three tandem FLAG® epitope tags, followed by an enterokinase cleavage site
   1012..3768    +  CDS            AR: ANDR_HUMAN - Also known as DHTR, NR3C4. Experimental evidence at protein level: Swiss-Prot protein existence level 1. [Isoform 4]: Lacks the C-terminal ligand-binding domain and may therefore constitutively activate the transcription of a specific set of genes independently of steroid hormones. From Homo sapiens (Human).
   4082..4704    +  polyA_signal   hGH poly(A) signal: human growth hormone polyadenylation signal
   4746..5043    +  promoter       SV40 promoter: SV40 enhancer and early promoter
   5097..5888    +  CDS            neo: KKA2_KLEPN - Also known as kan, nptII. Experimental evidence at protein level: Swiss-Prot protein existence level 1. Resistance to kanamycin, neomycin, paromomycin, ribostamycin, butirosin and gentamicin B. From Klebsiella pneumoniae.
   5912..6289    +  CDS            ble: BLE_KLEPN - Experimental evidence at protein level: Swiss-Prot protein existence level 1. Binding protein with a strong affinity to the bleomycin family of antibiotics. Binds to CL990; an antimitotic-antibiotic compound. From Klebsiella pneumoniae.
   6331..6390    +  CDS            str (fragment): STR_KLEPN - Protein inferred from homology: Swiss-Prot protein existence level 3. The aminoglycoside phosphotransferases achieve inactivation of their antibiotic substrates by phosphorylation. From Klebsiella pneumoniae.
   6413..6436    -  rep_origin     CloDF13 ori (fragment): Plasmids containing the CloDF13 (CDF) origin of replication can be propagated in E. coli cells that contain additional plasmids with compatible origins.
   6437..6520    +  CDS            large T antigen (fragment): large T antigen from SV40 (simian virus 40)
   6543..6677    +  polyA_signal   SV40 poly(A) signal: SV40 polyadenylation signal
   6683..6701    -  promoter       T7 promoter: promoter for bacteriophage T7 RNA polymerase
   6739..6755    -  protein_bind   lac operator: The lac repressor binds to the lac operator to inhibit transcription in E. coli. This inhibition can be relieved by adding lactose or isopropyl-β-D-thiogalactopyranoside (IPTG). lac repressor encoded by lacI
   6763..6793    -  promoter       lac promoter: promoter for the E. coli lac operon
   6808..6829    -  protein_bind   CAP binding site: CAP binding activates transcription in the presence of cAMP. E. coli catabolite activator protein
   6842..6934    -  CDS            lacI (fragment): lac repressor; lacI; The lac repressor binds to the lac operator to inhibit transcription in E. coli. This inhibition can be relieved by adding lactose or isopropyl-β-D-thiogalactopyranoside (IPTG).
   7117..7705    -  rep_origin     ori: high-copy-number ColE1/pMB1/pBR322/pUC origin of replication
   7876..8736    -  CDS            AmpR: β-lactamase; bla; confers resistance to ampicillin, carbenicillin, and related antibiotics
   8737..8841    -  promoter       AmpR promoter: bla
   8868..9296    +  rep_origin     f1 ori (sequence partly withheld): f1 bacteriophage origin of replication; arrow indicates direction of (+) strand synthesis
