[The description below was written by a language model from this plasmid's Addgene catalogue record and pLannotate feature annotations shown in this document.]
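Description:
Flag-M4-AR-W741C-S81A-P82A is a mammalian expression plasmid built on the p3XFLAG-CMV-10 backbone and carrying a mutant human androgen receptor (AR) cDNA. The sequenced construct is about 9.3 kb. In E. coli it is maintained at high copy through a ColE1/pUC-type origin and selected with ampicillin via the β-lactamase gene. An f1 origin is also present, along with residual lacZα, lac promoter/operator and T7 promoter fragments that are vector remnants. For selection in mammalian cells, an SV40 enhancer/early promoter drives the neo (aminoglycoside phosphotransferase) gene, terminated by an SV40 polyadenylation signal, giving G418 resistance. The annotation also detects an adjacent ble reading frame and a short str fragment downstream of neo, but the record lists only neomycin as a selectable marker.

The expression cassette uses the CMV immediate-early enhancer and promoter to transcribe an N-terminal 3xFLAG epitope (with its enterokinase cleavage site) fused to the AR coding sequence, followed by some AR 3′ untranslated sequence and the human growth hormone polyadenylation signal. The insert was cloned between BamHI and NotI. The receptor carries three substitutions. Trp741Cys lies in the ligand-binding domain and is described by the depositor as allowing binding of bicalutamide. Ser81Ala and Pro82Ala together alter a serine-proline motif in the N-terminal region. The depositor notes that residue numbering may vary slightly between human AR reference versions. Two XmaI sites in the backbone and one EcoRI site in the AR 3′UTR were also removed by mutagenesis. The plasmid is intended for transient or stable expression of the FLAG-tagged AR mutant in mammalian cells, where the tag permits detection or immunoprecipitation.
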