Addgene plasmid #171250: Flag-M4-AR-W741C-S81A-P82A
Purpose: Mammalian expression of 3xFlag-tagged human androgen receptor Serine-Proline mutant that binds to bicalutamide: AR-Trp741Cys-Ser81Ala-Pro82Ala (AR-W741C-S81A-P82A)
Depositing lab: Steven Balk.
Backbone
  Vector backbone: p3XFLAG-CMV-10
  Backbone manufacturer: Sigma-Aldrich
  Backbone size w/o insert (bp): 6400
  Vector type: Mammalian Expression
  Selectable markers: Neomycin (select with G418)
Growth in bacteria
  Bacterial resistance: Ampicillin, 100 μg/mL
  Growth temperature: 37°C
  Growth strain: DH5alpha
  Copy number: High Copy
Gene/Insert
  Gene/Insert name: 3xFlag-tagged human androgen receptor Trp741Cys-Ser81Ala-Pro82Ala mutant (alt name: Flag-AR-W741C-S81A-P82A)
  Species: H. sapiens (human)
  Insert size (bp): 3000
  Mutation: AR-Trp741Cys-Ser81Ala-Pro82Ala (AR-W741C-S81A-P82A)
  Entrez Gene: AR (a.k.a. AIS, AR8, DHTR, HUMARA, HYSP1, KD, NR3C4, SBMA, SMAX1, TFM)
  Promoter: CMV
  Tag / fusion protein: Flag (N terminal on backbone)
  Cloning method: Restriction Enzyme; 5′ cloning site BamHI (unknown if destroyed); 3′ cloning site NotI (unknown if destroyed)
  Sequencing primers: 5′ CMV_fwd_primer
Terms and licenses: Academic/Nonprofit Terms; Industry Terms: Not Available to Industry
Depositor comments: Flag-tagged human AR Ser-Pro mutant that binds to bicalutamide, and the exact amino position and composition may slightly vary based on human AR versions.Two XmaI sites on the vector backbone and one EcoRI site at the 3'UTR of AR cDNA were deleted by DNA mutagenesis.
How to cite: Flag-M4-AR-W741C-S81A-P82A was a gift from Steven Balk (Addgene plasmid # 171250 ; http://n2t.net/addgene:171250 ; RRID:Addgene_171250)
